Addgene plasmid #63986: pST50Trc3-DHFRSTR
Purpose: (Empty Backbone) Position 3 transfer plasmid for pST44 polycistronic plasmid suite; C-term single tag; contains DHFR gene in BamHI-NgoMIV cassette as positive control
Depositing lab: Song Tan. Depositing organization: Pennsylvania State University. Publication: The pST44 polycistronic expression system for producing protein complexes in Escherichia coli. Tan S, Kern RC, Selleck W. Protein Expr Purif. 2005 Apr;40(2):385-95. 10.1016/j.pep.2004.12.002 PubMed 15766881.
Backbone
  Vector backbone: pST50Trc
  Vector type: Bacterial Expression
  Tag / fusion protein: Strep II (STR) (C terminal on backbone)
Growth in bacteria
  Bacterial resistance: Ampicillin, 100 μg/mL
  Growth temperature: 37°C
  Growth strain: DH5alpha
  Copy number: Unknown
Gene/Insert
  Gene/Insert name: None
  Tag / fusion protein: Strep II (STR) (C terminal on backbone)
Terms and licenses: Academic/Nonprofit Terms; Industry Terms: Not Available to Industry
Depositor comments: Replace DHFR with GOI using BamHI/NgoMIV; Clone out cassette using SacI/KpnI
How to cite: pST50Trc3-DHFRSTR was a gift from Song Tan (Addgene plasmid # 63986 ; http://n2t.net/addgene:63986 ; RRID:Addgene_63986)
