[The description below was written by a language model from this plasmid's Addgene catalogue record and pLannotate feature annotations shown in this document.]
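Description:
pST50Trc3-DHFRSTR is a small (about 3.3 kb) bacterial expression plasmid built on the pST50Trc backbone. It serves as the position 3 transfer vector for the pST44 polycistronic system, which is used to co-express the subunits of protein complexes in Escherichia coli. It is propagated in E. coli under ampicillin selection, conferred by a TEM-type beta-lactamase (bla) gene with its own promoter, followed by an fd terminator. Replication depends on a ColE1/pMB1-family origin. The annotated bom site, rop gene and mbeC fragment indicate a pBR322-like replicon context, although the catalogue lists the copy number as unknown.

The expression cassette consists of a T7 promoter, the efficient ribosome binding site from phage T7 gene 10, an open reading frame, and a T7 terminator, so transcription requires a host that supplies T7 RNA polymerase. In this version the open reading frame is E. coli folA, encoding dihydrofolate reductase (DHFR). It sits in a BamHI–NgoMIV cassette as a positive control for expression and is fused at its C terminus to a Strep II tag, which allows affinity capture on Strep-Tactin. A short match annotated as a fragment of a T7 gene 10-derived solubility tag lies between the tag and the terminator. It is probably residual T7 sequence rather than a functional fusion partner.

The record classes the plasmid as an empty backbone. Users replace DHFR with a gene of interest via BamHI/NgoMIV, giving a product with a single C-terminal Strep tag. The resulting translation cassette is then excised with SacI/KpnI for insertion into the third position of a pST44 polycistronic plasmid.
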