Features (pLannotate 1.2.2; 13 found; start..end, strand, type, name):
     27..45      +  promoter       T7 promoter: promoter for bacteriophage T7 RNA polymerase
     89..111     +  RBS            RBS: efficient ribosome binding site from bacteriophage T7 gene 10 (Olins and Rangwala, 1989)
    128..601     +  CDS            folA: DYR_ECOLI - Also known as tmrA. Experimental evidence at protein level: Swiss-Prot protein existence level 1. Key enzyme in folate metabolism. Catalyzes an essential reaction for de novo glycine and purine synthesis, and for DNA precursor synthesis. From Escherichia coli (strain K12).
    614..636     +  CDS            Strep-Tag II (fragment): peptide that binds Strep-Tactin®, an engineered form of streptavidin
    672..721     +  CDS            SET1 (fragment): solubility-enhancement tag derived from T7 phage gene 10B
    729..776     +  terminator     T7 terminator: transcription terminator for bacteriophage T7 RNA polymerase
    841..932     +  promoter       AmpR promoter: bla
    933..1790    +  CDS            bla: BLAT_ECOLX - Experimental evidence at protein level: Swiss-Prot protein existence level 1. TEM-type are the most prevalent beta-lactamases in enterobacteria; they hydrolyze the beta-lactam bond in susceptible beta-lactam antibiotics, thus conferring resistance to penicillins and cephalosporins. TEM-3 and TEM-4 are capable of hydrolyzing cefotaxime and ceftazidime. TEM-5 is capable of hydrolyzing ceftazidime. TEM-6 is capable of hydrolyzing ceftazidime and aztreonam. TEM-8/CAZ-2, TEM- 16/CAZ-7 and TEM-24/CAZ-6 are markedly active against ceftazidime. IRT- 4 shows resistance to beta-lactamase in
   1797..1836    +  terminator     fd terminator: central terminator from bacteriophage fd (Otsuka and Kunisawa, 1982)
   1867..2455    +  rep_origin     ori: high-copy-number ColE1/pMB1/pBR322/pUC origin of replication
   2641..2780    -  misc_feature   bom: basis of mobility region from pBR322
   2882..3073    -  CDS            rop: Rop protein, which maintains plasmids at low copy number; rop
   3113..3223    +  CDS            mbeC (fragment): MBEC_ECOLX - Experimental evidence at protein level: Swiss-Prot protein existence level 1. Required for efficient mobilization of ColE1 plasmid and is thus essential to promote the specific transfer of the plasmid during conjugation. Probably functions by inducing DNA bending, helping the MbeA relaxase to melt the DNA around the nic site and cleave the phosphodiester bond. Binds specifically double-stranded DNA (dsDNA) containing the ColE1 oriT but does not recognize the inverted repeat (IR). From Escherichia coli.
>Addgene plasmid #63986 | pST50Trc3-DHFRSTR | depositor full sequence | sequence record 177392 | Full Sequence
GGCACCATGCATCGATCCCGCGAAATTAATACGACTCACTATAGGGAGACCACAACGGTTTCCCTCCGGC
TCCGGAGAGCTCAATAATTTTGTTTAACTTTAAGAAGGAGATATACATATGGGATCCATCAGTCTGATTG
CGGCGCTAGCGGTAGATCGCGTTATCGGCATGGAAAACGCCATGCCATGGAACCTGCCTGCCGATCTCGC
CTGGTTTAAACGCAACACCTTAAATAAACCCGTGATTATGGGGCGCCATACCTGGGAATCAATCGGTAGG
CCTTTGCCCGGCCGCAAAAATATTATCCTCAGCAGTCAACCCGGGACCGATGATCGGGTTACCTGGGTTA
AATCGGTCGACGAAGCCATCGCGGCGTGTGGTGACGTACCAGAAATCATGGTGATTGGCGGCGGACGCGT
TTATGAACAGTTCTTGCCAAAAGCGCAAAAACTGTATCTGACGCATATCGATGCAGAAGTGGAAGGCGAC
ACCCATTTTCCGGATTACGAGCCGGATGACTGGGAATCGGTATTCAGCGAATTCCACGATGCTGATGCGC
AGAACTCGCATAGCTATTGTTTCGAAATCCTCGAGCGTCGTGCCGGCAGCGCTTGGAGCCACCCGCAGTT
CGAAAAATAATGTACAGGTACCACGCGTGCGCGCTGATCCGGCTGCTAACAAAGCCCGAAAGGAAGCTGA
GTTGGCTGCTGCCACCGCTGAGCAATAACTAGCATAACCCCTTGGGGCCTCTAAACGGGTCTTGAGGGGT
TTTTTGCTGAAAGGAGGAACTATATCGGGATTAGCCCGCCTAATGAGCGGGCTTTTTTTTAATTCCCCTA
TTTGTTTATTTTTCTAAATACATTCAAATATGTATCCGCTCATGAGACAATAACCCTGATAAATGCTTCA
ATAATATTGAAAAAGGAAGAGTATGAGTATTCAACATTTCCGTGTCGCCCTTATTCCCTTTTTTGCGGCA
TTTTGCCTTCCTGTTTTTGCTCACCCAGAAACGCTCGTGAAAGTAAAAGACGCAGAGGACCAATTGGGGG
CACGAGTGGGATACATAGAACTGGACTTGAATAGCGGTAAAATCCTTGAGAGTTTTCGCCCTGAAGAGCG
TTTTCCAATGATGAGCACTTTCAAAGTTCTGCTATGTGGAGCAGTATTATCCCGTGTAGATGCGGGGCAA
GAGCAACTCGGACGACGAATACACTATTCGCAGAATGACTTGGTTGAATACTCCCCAGTGACAGAAAAGC
ACCTTACGGACGGAATGACGGTAAGAGAATTATGTAGTGCCGCCATAACGATGAGTGATAACACTGCGGC
GAACTTACTTCTGACAACCATCGGTGGACCGAAGGAATTAACCGCTTTTTTGCACAATATGGGAGACCAT
GTAACTCGCCTTGACCGTTGGGAACCAGAACTGAATGAAGCCATACCAAACGACGAGCGAGACACCACAA
TGCCTGCGGCAATGGCAACAACATTACGCAAACTATTAACTGGCGAACTACTTACTCTGGCTTCACGGCA
ACAATTAATAGACTGGCTTGAAGCGGATAAAGTTGCAGGACCACTACTGCGTTCGGCACTTCCTGCTGGC
TGGTTTATTGCTGATAAATCTGGGGCAGGAGAGCGTGGTTCACGGGGTATCATTGCCGCACTTGGACCAG
ATGGTAAGCCTTCCCGTATCGTAGTTATCTACACGACGGGTAGTCAGGCAACTATGGACGAACGAAATAG
ACAGATTGCTGAAATAGGGGCTTCACTGATTAAGCATTGGTAAACCGATACAATTAAAGGCTCCTTTTGG
AGCCTTTTTTTTTGGACGGACCGGTAGAAAAGATCAAAGGATCTTCTTGAGATCCTTTTTTTCTGCGCGT
AATCTGCTGCTTGCAAACAAAAAAACCACCGCTACCAGCGGTGGTTTGTTTGCCGGATCAAGAGCTACCA
ACTCTTTTTCCGAAGGTAACTGGCTTCAGCAGAGCGCAGATACCAAATACTGTCCTTCTAGTGTAGCCGT
AGTTAGGCCACCACTTCAAGAACTCTGTAGCACCGCCTACATACCTCGCTCTGCTAATCCTGTTACCAGT
GGCTGCTGCCAGTGGCGATAAGTCGTGTCTTACCGGGTTGGACTCAAGACGATAGTTACCGGATAAGGCG
CAGCGGTCGGGCTGAACGGGGGGTTCGTGCACACAGCCCAGCTTGGAGCGAACGACCTACACCGAACTGA
GATACCTACAGCGTGAGCTATGAGAAAGCGCCACGCTTCCCGAAGGGAGAAAGGCGGACAGGTATCCGGT
AAGCGGCAGGGTCGGAACAGGAGAGCGCACGAGGGAGCTTCCAGGGGGAAACGCCTGGTATCTTTATAGT
CCTGTCGGGTTTCGCCACCTCTGACTTGAGCGTCGATTTTTGTGATGCTCGTCAGGGGGGCGGAGCCTAT
GGAAAAACGCCAGCAACGCGGCCTTTTTACGGTTCCTGGCCTTTTGCTGGCCTTTTGCTCACATGTTCTT
TCCTGCGTTATCCCCTGATTCTGTGGATAACCGTATTACCGCCTTTGAGTGAGCTGATACCGCTCGCCGC
AGCCGAACGACCGAGCGCAGCGAGTCAGTGAGCGAGGAAGCGGAAGAGCGCCTGATGCGGTATTTTCTCC
TTACGCATCTGTGCGGTATTTCACACCGCAATGGTGCACTCTCAGTACAATCTGCTCTGATGCCGCATAG
TTAAGCCAGTATACACTCCGCTATCGCTACGTGACTGGGTCATGGCTGCGCCCCGACACCCGCCAACACC
CGCTGACGCGCCCTGACGGGCTTGTCTGCTCCCGGCATCCGCTTACAGACAAGCTGTGACCGTCTCCGGG
AGCTGCATGTGTCAGAGGTTTTCACCGTCATCACCGAAACGCGCGAGGCAGCTGCGGTAAAGCTCATCAG
CGTGGTCGTGAAGCGATTCACAGATGTCTGCCTGTTCATCCGCGTCCAGCTCGTTGAGTTTCTCCAGAAG
CGTTAATGTCTGGCTTCTGATAAAGCGGGCCATGTTAAGGGCGGTTTTTTCCTGTTTGGTCACTGATGCC
TCCGTGTAAGGGGGATTTCTGTTCATGGGGTAATGATACCGATGAAACGAGAGAGGATGCTCACGATACG
GGTTACTGATGATGAACATGCCCGGTTACTGGAACGTTGTGAGGGTAAACAACTGGCGGTATGGATGCGG
CGGGACCAGAGAAAAATCACTCAGGGTCAATGCCAGCGCTTCGTTAATACAGATGTAGGTGTT
