>Addgene plasmid #63986 | pST50Trc3-DHFRSTR | addgene partial sequence | sequence record 177538 | T7 5'-TAATACGACTCACTATAGGG-3'
TAATTTTGTTTAACTTTAAGAAGGAGATATACATATGGGATCCATCAGTCTGATTGCGGCGCTAGCGGTA
GATCGCGTTATCGGCATGGAAAACGCCATGCCATGGAACCTGCCTGCCGATCTCGCCTGGTTTAAACGCA
ACACCTTAAATAAACCCGTGATTATGGGGCGCCATACCTGGGAATCAATCGGTAGGCCTTTGCCCGGCCG
CAAAAATATTATCCTCAGCAGTCAACCCGGGACCGATGATCGGGTTACCTGGGTTAAATCGGTCGACGAA
GCCATCGCGGCGTGTGGTGACGTACCAGAAATCATGGTGATTGGCGGCGGACGCGTTTATGAACAGTTCT
TGCCAAAAGCGCAAAAACTGTATCTGACGCATATCGATGCAGAAGTGGAAGGCGACACCCATTTTCCGGA
TTACGAGCCGGATGACTGGGAATCGGTATTCAGCGAATTCCACGATGCTGATGCGCAGAACTCGCATAGC
TATTGTTTCGAAATCCTCGAGCGTCGTGCCGGCAGCGCTTGGAGCCACCCGCAGTTCGAAAAATAATGTA
CAGGTACCACGCGTGCGCGCTGATCCGGCTGCTAACAAAGCCCGAAAGGAAGCTGAGTTGGCTGCTGCCA
CCGCTGAGCAATAACTAGCATAACCCCTTGGGGCCTCTAAACGGGTCTTGAGGGGTTTTTTGCTGAAAGG
AGGAACTATATCGGGATTAGCCCGCCTAATGAGCGGGCTTTTTTTTAATTCCCCTATTTGTTTATTTTTC
TAAATACATTCAAATATGTATCCGCTCATGAGACAATAACCCTGATAAATGCTTCAATAATATTGAA
